>Addgene plasmid #27089 | pGV15 (CK2alpha K68M) | depositor partial sequence | sequence record 38099 | CK2 alpha
GGCGGCCGCTCTAGAACTAGTGGATCCTCTGAAACAAGGTCTTACCCCCAGCTGCTTCTGAACACAGTGA
CTGCCAGATCTCCAAACATCAAGTCCAGCTTTGTCCGCCAACCTGTCTGACATGTCGGGACCCGTGCCAA
GCAGGGCCAGAGTTTACACAGATGTTAATACACACAGACCTCGAGAATACTGGGATTACGAGTCACATGT
GGTGGAATGGGGAAATCAAGATGACTACCAGCTGGTTCGAAAATTAGGCCGAGGTAAATACAGTGAAGTA
TTTGAAGCCATCAACATCACAAATAATGAAAAAGTTGTTGTTATGATTCTCAAGCCAGTAAAAAAGAAGA
AAATTAAGCGTGAAATAAAGATTTTGGAGAATTTGAGAGGAGGTCCCAACATCATCACACTGGCAGACAT
TGTAAAAGACCCTGTGTCACGAACCCCCGCCTTGGTTTTTGAACACGTAAACAACACAGACTTCAAGCAA
TTGTACCAGACGTTAACAGACTATGATATTCGATTTTACATGTATGAGATTCTGAAGGCCCTGGATTATT
GTCACAGCATGGGAATTATGCACAGAGATGTCAAGCCCCATAATGTCATGATTGATCATGAGCACAGAAA
GCTACGACTAATAGACTGGGGTTTGGCTGAGTTTTATCATCCTGGCCAAGAATATAATGTCCGAGTTGCT
TCCCGATACTTCAAAGGTCCTGAGCTACTTGTAGACTATCAGATGTACGATTATAGTTTGGATATGTGGA
GTTTGGGTTGTATGCTGGCAAGTATGATCTTTCGGAAGGAGCCATTTTTCCATGGACATGACAATTATGA
TCAGTTGGTGAGGATAGCCAAGGTTCTGGGGACAGAAGATTTATATGACTATATTGACAAATACAACATT
GAATTAGATCCACGTTTCAATGATATCTTGGGCAGACACTCTCGAAAGCGATGGGAACGCTTTGTCCACA
GTGAAAATCAGCACCTTGTCAGCCCTGAGGCCTTGGATTTCCTGGACAAACTGCTGCGATATGACCACCA
GTCACGGCTTACTGCAAGAGAGGCAATGGAGCACCCCTATTTCTACACTGTTGTGAAGGACCAGGCTCGA
ATGGGTTCATCTAGCATGCCAGGGGGCAGTACGCCCGTCAGCAGCGCCAATATGATGTCAGGGATTTCTT
CAGTGCCAACCCCTTCACCCCTTGGACCTCTGGCAGGCTCACCAGTGATTGCTGCTGCCAACCCCCTTGG
GATGCCTGTTCCAGCTGCCGCTGGCGCTCAGCAGTACCCATACGATGTTCCTGACTATGCGGGCTATCCC
TATGACGTCCCGGACTATGCAGGATCCTATCCATATGACGTTCCAGATTACGCTTAAAAGCCGAATTCTG
CAGATATCCATCACACTGGCGGCCGCTCGAGCATGCATCTAGAGGGCCCTATTCTATAGTGTCACCTAAA
TGCTAGAGCTCGCTGATCAGCCTCGACTGTGCCTTCTAGTTGCCAGCCATCTGTTGTTTGCCCCTCCCCC
GTGCCTTCCTTGACCCTGGAAGGTGCCACTCCCACTGTCCTTTCCTAATAAAATGAGGAAATTGCATCGC
ATTGTCTGAGTAGGTGTCATT
