>Addgene plasmid #27089 | pGV15 (CK2alpha K68M) | addgene partial sequence | sequence record 38473 | CMV-F
GCGAGCTCTCTGGCTAACTAGAGAACCCACTGCTTACTGGCTTATCGAAATTAATACGACTCACTATAGG
GAGACCCAAGCTTGGTACCGAGCTCCACCGCGGTGGCGGCCGCTCTAGAACTAGTGGATCCTCTGAAACA
AGGTCTTACCCCCAGCTGCTTCTGAACACAGTGACTGCCAGATCTCCAAACATCAAGTCCAGCTTTGTCC
GCCAACCTGTCTGACATGTCGGGACCCGTGCCAAGCAGGGCCAGAGTTTACACAGATGTTAATACACACA
GACCTCGAGAATACTGGGATTACGAGTCACATGTGGTGGAATGGGGAAATCAAGATGACTACCAGCTGGT
TCGAAAATTAGGCCGAGGTAAATACAGTGAAGTATTTGAAGCCATCAACATCACAAATAATGAAAAAGTT
GTTGTTATGATTCTCAAGCCAGTAAAAAAGAAGAAAATTAAGCGTGAAATAAAGATTTTGGAGAATTTGA
GAGGAGGTCCCAACATCATCACACTGGCAGACATTGTAAAAGACCCTGTGTCACGAACCCCCGCCTTGGT
TTTTGAACACGTAAACAACACAGACTTCAAGCAATTGTACCAGACGTTAACAGACTATGATATTCGATTT
TACATGTATGAGATTCTGAAGGCCCTGGATTATTGTCACAGCATGGGAATTATGCACAGAGATGTCAAGC
CCCATAATGTCATGATTGATCATGAGCACAGAAAGCTACGACTAATAGACTGGGGTTTGGCTGAGTTTTA
TCATCCTGGCCAAGAATATAATGTCCGAGTTGCTTCCCGATACTTCAAAGGTCCTGAGCTACTTGTAGAC
TATCAGATGTACGA
