>Addgene plasmid #27089 | pGV15 (CK2alpha K68M) | addgene partial sequence | sequence record 38476 | BGH-rev 5'-TAGAAGGCACAGTCGAGG-3'
TATAGAATAGGGCCCTCTAGATGCATGCTCGAGCGGCCGCCAGTGTGATGGATATCTGCAGAATTCGGCT
TTTAAGCGTAATCTGGAACGTCATATGGATAGGATCCTGCATAGTCCGGGACGTCATAGGGATAGCCCGC
ATAGTCAGGAACATCGTATGGGTACTGCTGAGCGCCAGCGGCAGCTGGAACAGGCATCCCAAGGGGGTTG
GCAGCAGCAATCACTGGTGAGCCTGCCAGAGGTCCAAGGGGTGAAGGGGTTGGCACTGAAGAAATCCCTG
ACATCATATTGGCGCTGCTGACGGGCGTACTGCCCCCTGGCATGCTAGATGAACCCATTCGAGCCTGGTC
CTTCACAACAGTGTAGAAATAGGGGTGCTCCATTGCCTCTCTTGCAGTAAGCCGTGACTGGTGGTCATAT
CGCAGCAGTTTGTCCAGGAAATCCAAGGCCTCAGGGCTGACAAGGTGCTGATTTTCACTGTGGACAAAGC
GTTCCCATCGCTTTCGAGAGTGTCTGCCCAAGATATCATTGAAACGTGGATCTAATTCAATGTTGTATTT
GTCAATATAGTCATATAAATCTTCTGTCCCCAGAACCTTGGCTATCCTCACCAACTGATCATAATTGTCA
TGTCCATGGAAAAATGGCTCCTTCCGAAAGATCATACTTGCCAGCATACAACCCAAACTCCACATATCCA
AACTATAATCGTACATCTGATAGTCTACAAGTAGCTCAGGACCTTTGAAGTATCGGGAAGCAACTCGGAC
ATTATATTCTTGGCCAGGATGATAAAACTCAGCCAAACCCCAGTCTATTAGTCGTAGCTTTCTGTGCTCA
TGATCAATCATGACATTATGGGGCTTGACATCTCTGTGCATAATTCC
