[The description below was written by a language model from this plasmid's Addgene catalogue record.]
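Description:
pGV15 (CK2alpha K68M) is a mammalian expression plasmid built on the commercial pRC/CMV backbone (about 5.5 kb without insert). It is propagated in E. coli as a high-copy plasmid under ampicillin selection. The record does not list a mammalian selection marker or give a feature table, so other backbone elements cannot be confirmed from the information provided. The use of a BGH reverse sequencing primer suggests that a bovine growth hormone polyadenylation region lies downstream of the cloning site.

The payload is a roughly 1.5 kb human CSNK2A1 insert encoding the alpha catalytic subunit of protein kinase CK2 (casein kinase II), cloned between HindIII and ApaI sites, both of which were retained. Expression is driven by the CMV promoter, which gives strong constitutive transcription in most mammalian cell lines. The coding sequence carries a K68M substitution, described in the record as kinase dead. This type of change replaces a lysine needed for ATP binding and phosphotransfer in the catalytic domain, abolishing enzymatic activity while leaving the protein otherwise intact. A C-terminal HA epitope tag allows the exogenous protein to be detected or immunoprecipitated and distinguished from endogenous CK2alpha.

The associated work concerns strategies to identify CK2 substrates and manipulate CK2 activity in mammalian cells. In that context the construct serves as a catalytically inactive counterpart to wild-type CK2alpha expression vectors. It is useful as a negative control in overexpression or substrate phosphorylation experiments, and for testing whether a cellular effect of CK2 depends on its kinase activity.
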