Addgene plasmid #27089: pGV15 (CK2alpha K68M)
Depositing lab: David Litchfield. Publication: Protein kinase CK2 is a constitutively active enzyme that promotes cell survival: strategies to identify CK2 substrates and manipulate its activity in mammalian cells. Turowec JP, Duncan JS, French AC, Gyenis L, St Denis NA, Vilk G, Litchfield DW.. Methods Enzymol. 2010;484:471-93. 10.1016/B978-0-12-381298-8.00023-X PubMed 21036246.
Backbone
  Vector backbone: pRC/CMV
  Backbone manufacturer: Invitrogen
  Backbone size w/o insert (bp): 5542
  Vector type: Mammalian Expression
Growth in bacteria
  Bacterial resistance: Ampicillin, 100 μg/mL
  Growth temperature: 37°C
  Growth strain: DH5alpha
  Copy number: High Copy
Gene/Insert
  Gene/Insert name: CK2alpha K68M (kinase dead) (alt names: CK2α; Casein Kinase II alpha)
  Species: H. sapiens (human)
  Insert size (bp): 1477
  Mutation: K68M (kinase dead)
  Entrez Gene: CSNK2A1 (a.k.a. CK2A1, CKII, Cka1, Cka2, OCNDS)
  Promoter: CMV
  Tag / fusion protein: HA (C terminal on insert)
  Cloning method: Restriction Enzyme; 5′ cloning site HindIII (not destroyed); 3′ cloning site ApaI (not destroyed)
  Sequencing primers: 5′ CMV-F; 3′ BGH-rev
Terms and licenses: Academic/Nonprofit Terms; Industry Terms: Not Available to Industry
How to cite: pGV15 (CK2alpha K68M) was a gift from David Litchfield (Addgene plasmid # 27089 ; http://n2t.net/addgene:27089 ; RRID:Addgene_27089)
